>Addgene plasmid #193546 | pIM64 | addgene full sequence | sequence record 378715 | Addgene NGS Result
AACAAAACCCATCGTACGGCCAAGGAAGTCTCCAATAACTGTGATCCACCACAAGCGCCAGGGTTTTCCC
AGTCACGACGTTGTAAAACGACGGCCAGTCATGCATAATCCGCACGCATCTGGAATAAGGAAGTGCCATT
CCGCCTGACCTCAAATAATGATTTTATTTTGACTGATAGTGACCTGTTCGTTGCAACAGATTGATGAGCA
ATGCTTTTTTATAATGCCAACTTTGTACAAAAAAGCAGGCTTCGAAGGAGATAGAACCATGAGTAAAAGG
AAAAGGGGGGGTCGCCCGAAAAGTAAATACTGGAATGAAGCTGAACAACTAGGAAAAGATACGTGGAAGT
GCAACCATTGTAAAGAGAAATTTGGTGGAGGTGCTACAAGGATTGAAGAGCATATTACTGGCAAAGGAAA
CAATATTAGAAAATGCCCCAAATACCGTGGCAACTTAGGAGGTCACATCATTCTTGCTTCCGGTTCCTCC
ACCAGTCCACAAGAAGCTCTAAATATATTGAATCAATTACAAGAAGATGAAAATAATTTGGGAGACCAGA
TACTGGAGCATGATCCGGCTGCATTTGAAAGCAATGACATAGAAAAGGCGTTTTTTTATCCAAAGGGGGA
CCCTGATGCTGTTTGTATCAGAAAGAGCGATATTGAGCTTTTACAGCCTCAGAAATGCCTTAATGATAAT
ATCATTGACTTTTATATAAAGTATTTGATAAATAAACTCCCAACTGATAAACAGGACAGGTTTCACTTTT
TCAATTGCTTTTTCTTTCCTAAGCTTGTTGATTTAAGCACAGATAATCCATCAATTGCTTCTGATGGTAA
AGCAGCATTTCAGCGTGTAAGCAAATTGACAAGAAAAGTGAACCTTTTTGAAAAGAATTATATCTTCATT
CCCATAAATTATAGTCTTCACTGGAGTTTGATTGTCATTTGTCACCCTGCTGAAGTCATGACATGCTACA
GAGATGAAGAAACTAAGGGATCTCCCAAAGAAGCTTGCATCTTGCACATGGATTCCCGAAAAGGAATTCA
TCAAGATCTCCACAATGTTTTCCAAAGTTATCTATGTGAAGAATGGAAAGAGAGGCACAACAATGTGAGG
GATGATGTTTCTTCTATATTTTTAGATCTTCCATTCGTGCCACTTGAGCTGCCTCAGCAACAAAATGCAT
ACGATTGTGGCATCTTTTTGCTCCACTATGTGGAACGTTTTCTGGAACAAGCTCCAATCAACTTTAACCG
TTCCCTGATAAGCAAGTTCAGTTATTGGTTCCCTCCACCAGACCCAGCTTTCTTGTACAAAGTTGGCATT
ATAAGAAAGCATTGCTTATCAATTTGTTGCAACGAACAGGTCACTATCAGTCAAAATAAAATCATTATTT
GAGGCTAGGTGGAGGCTCAGTGATGATAAGTCTGCGATGGTGGATGCATGTGTCATGGTCATAGCTGTTT
CCTGTGTGAAATTGTTATCCGCTCAGAGGGCACAATCCTATTCCGCGCTATCCGACAATCTCCAAGACAT
TAGGTGGAGTTCAGTTCGGCGTATGGCATATGTCGCTGGAAAGAACATGTGAGCAAAAGGCCAGCAAAAG
GCCAGGAACCGTAAAAAGGCCGCGTTGCTGGCGTTTTTCCATAGGCTCCGCCCCCCTGACGAGCATCACA
AAAATCGACGCTCAAGTCAGAGGTGGCGAAACCCGACAGGACTATAAAGATACCAGGCGTTTCCCCCTGG
AAGCTCCCTCGTGCGCTCTCCTGTTCCGACCCTGCCGCTTACCGGATACCTGTCCGCCTTTCTCCCTTCG
GGAAGCGTGGCGCTTTCTCATAGCTCACGCTGTAGGTATCTCAGTTCGGTGTAGGTCGTTCGCTCCAAGC
TGGGCTGTGTGCACGAACCCCCCGTTCAGCCCGACCGCTGCGCCTTATCCGGTAACTATCGTCTTGAGTC
CAACCCGGTAAGACACGACTTATCGCCACTGGCAGCAGCCACTGGTAACAGGATTAGCAGAGCGAGGTAT
GTAGGCGGTGCTACAGAGTTCTTGAAGTGGTGGCCTAACTACGGCTACACTAGAAGAACAGTATTTGGTA
TCTGCGCTCTGCTGAAGCCAGTTACCTTCGGAAAAAGAGTTGGTAGCTCTTGATCCGGCAAACAAACCAC
CGCTGGTAGCGGTGGTTTTTTTGTTTGCAAGCAGCAGATTACGCGCAGAAAAAAAGGATCTCAAGAAGAT
CCTTTGATCTTTTCTACGGGGTCTGACGCTCTATTCAACAAAGCCGCCGTCCCGTCAAGTCAGCGTAAAT
GGGTAGGGGGCTTCAAATCGTCCGCTCTGCCAGTGTTACAACCAATTAACAAATTCTGATTAGAAAAACT
CATCGAGCATCAAATGAAACTGCAATTTATTCATATCAGGATTATCAATACCATATTTTTGAAAAAGCCG
TTTCTGTAATGAAGGAGAAAACTCACCGAGGCAGTTCCATAGGATGGCAAGATCCTGGTATCGGTCTGCG
ATTCCGACTCGTCCAACATCAATACAACCTATTAATTTCCCCTCGTCAAAAATAAGGTTATCAAGTGAGA
AATCACCATGAGTGACGACTGAATCCGGTGAGAATGGCAAAAGCTTATGCATTTCTTTCCAGACTTGTTC
AACAGGCCAGCCATTACGCTCGTCATCAAAATCACTCGCATCAACCAAACCGTTATTCATTCGTGATTGC
GCCTGAGCGAGACGAAATACGCGATCGCTGTTAAAAGGACAATTACAAACAGGAATCGAATGCAACCGGC
GCAGGAACACTGCCAGCGCATCAACAATATTTTCACCTGAATCAGGATATTCTTCTAATACCTGGAATGC
TGTTTTCCCGGGGATCGCAGTGGTGAGTAACCATGCATCATCAGGAGTACGGATAAAATGCTTGATGGTC
GGAAGAGGCATAAATTCCGTCAGCCAGTTTAGTCTGACCATCTCATCTGTAACATCATTGGCAACGCTAC
CTTTGCCATGTTTCAGAAACAACTCTGGCGCATCGGGCTTCCCATACAATCGATAGATTGTCGCACCTGA
TTGCCCGACATTATCGCGAGCCCATTTATACCCATATAAATCAGCATCCATGTTGGAATTTAATCGCGGC
CTCGAGCAAGACGTTTCCCGTTGAATATGGCTCATAACACCCCTTGTATTACTGTTTATGTAAGCAGACA
GTTTTATTGTTCATGATGATATATTTTTATCTTGTGCAATGTAACATCAGAGATTTTGAGACACAACGTG
GCTTTCCCCCGCCGCTCTAGAACTAGTGGATCCAAATAAAACGAAAGGCTCAGTCGAAAGACTGGGCCTT
TCGTTTTATCTGTTGTTTGTCGCATTATACGAGACGTCCAGGTTGGGATACCTGA
Features (pLannotate 1.2.2; 8 found; start..end, strand, type, name):
     56..99      -  CDS            lacZα (fragment): LacZα fragment of β-galactosidase; lacZ fragment
    152..251     +  protein_bind   attL1: mutant version of attL; recombination site for the Gateway® LR reaction LR Clonase™
    617..1339    +  CDS            ULP2B (fragment): ULP2B_ARATH - Experimental evidence at protein level: Swiss-Prot protein existence level 1. Protease that catalyzes two essential functions in the SUMO pathway: processing of full-length SUMOs to their mature forms and deconjugation of SUMO from targeted proteins. From Arabidopsis thaliana (Mouse-ear cress).
   1302..1401    -  protein_bind   attL2: mutant version of attL; recombination site for the Gateway® LR reaction LR Clonase™
   1646..2234    -  rep_origin     ori: high-copy-number ColE1/pMB1/pBR322/pUC origin of replication
   2370..3185    -  CDS            KanR: aminoglycoside phosphotransferase; aph(3')-Ia; confers resistance to kanamycin in bacteria or G418 (Geneticin®) in eukaryotes
   3301..3323    +  misc_feature   MCS (fragment): pBluescript multiple cloning site
   3323..3369    +  terminator     rrnB T1 terminator: transcription terminator T1 from the E. coli rrnB gene
