[The description below was written by a language model from this plasmid's Addgene catalogue record and pLannotate feature annotations shown in this document.]
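Description:
pIM64 is a Gateway entry clone built on the pTWIST ENTRY backbone, a small (about 3.4 kb) bacterial plasmid intended purely for propagation in E. coli and as a donor in recombinational cloning. It replicates from a high-copy ColE1/pUC-type origin and is selected with kanamycin through an aminoglycoside phosphotransferase (aph(3')-Ia) gene. Other annotated backbone remnants include a short lacZα fragment, a fragment of a pBluescript-type multiple cloning site and an rrnB T1 transcription terminator. No promoter for expressing the insert is annotated, consistent with the role of an entry vector, in which expression signals and tags are supplied by the destination vector.

The payload, designated ID#79, lies between attL1 and attL2 sites, so an LR Clonase reaction can transfer it directionally into any attR-containing destination vector. According to the record, ID#79 is an integrated domain from a soybean NLR immune receptor (gene model Glyma.18G280300.2.p). Integrated domains are non-canonical domains embedded in plant NLR proteins. They are thought to mimic host targets of pathogen effectors. Automated annotation detects similarity between part of the insert and Arabidopsis ULP2B, a SUMO-processing and deconjugating protease, suggesting that this integrated domain is ULP-protease-like; this is a homology-based match rather than a statement in the catalogue entry, and the annotated match slightly overlaps the attL2 site. The plasmid is part of a toolkit of NLR integrated domain clones intended to help identify plant targets of pathogen effectors, presumably after shuttling the domain into suitable assay vectors, though the record does not specify which destination vectors are used.
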