Addgene plasmid #193546: pIM64
Purpose: pENTRY clone for NLR Integrated Domain ID#79
Depositing lab: Nemo Peeters. Depositing organization: CNRS UMR 2594, INRA UMR 0441, Laboratoire des Interactions Plantes Micro-organismes (LIPM). Publication: An NLR integrated domain toolkit to identify plant pathogen effector targets. Landry D, Mila I, Sabbagh CRR, Zaffuto M, Pouzet C, Tremousaygue D, Dabos P, Deslandes L, Peeters N. Plant J. 2023 Sep;115(5):1443-1457. doi: 10.1111/tpj.16331. Epub 2023 Jul 24. PubMed 37248633.
Backbone
  Vector backbone: pTWIST ENTRY
  Vector type: pENTRY clone
Growth in bacteria
  Bacterial resistance: Kanamycin, 50 μg/mL
  Growth temperature: 37°C
  Growth strain: DH5alpha
  Copy number: High Copy
Gene/Insert
  Gene/Insert name: ID#79
  Species: Soybean (Glyma.18G280300.2.p)
  Cloning method: Ligation Independent Cloning
  Sequencing primers: 5′ n/a
Terms and licenses: Academic/Nonprofit Terms; Industry Terms: Not Available to Industry
How to cite: pIM64 was a gift from Nemo Peeters (Addgene plasmid # 193546 ; http://n2t.net/addgene:193546 ; RRID:Addgene_193546)
