>Addgene plasmid #193546 | pIM64 | depositor partial sequence | sequence record 374733 | insert
TCGAAGGAGATAGAACCATGAGTAAAAGGAAAAGGGGGGGTCGCCCGAAAAGTAAATACTGGAATGAAGC
TGAACAACTAGGAAAAGATACGTGGAAGTGCAACCATTGTAAAGAGAAATTTGGTGGAGGTGCTACAAGG
ATTGAAGAGCATATTACTGGCAAAGGAAACAATATTAGAAAATGCCCCAAATACCGTGGCAACTTAGGAG
GTCACATCATTCTTGCTTCCGGTTCCTCCACCAGTCCACAAGAAGCTCTAAATATATTGAATCAATTACA
AGAAGATGAAAATAATTTGGGAGACCAGATACTGGAGCATGATCCGGCTGCATTTGAAAGCAATGACATA
GAAAAGGCGTTTTTTTATCCAAAGGGGGACCCTGATGCTGTTTGTATCAGAAAGAGCGATATTGAGCTTT
TACAGCCTCAGAAATGCCTTAATGATAATATCATTGACTTTTATATAAAGTATTTGATAAATAAACTCCC
AACTGATAAACAGGACAGGTTTCACTTTTTCAATTGCTTTTTCTTTCCTAAGCTTGTTGATTTAAGCACA
GATAATCCATCAATTGCTTCTGATGGTAAAGCAGCATTTCAGCGTGTAAGCAAATTGACAAGAAAAGTGA
ACCTTTTTGAAAAGAATTATATCTTCATTCCCATAAATTATAGTCTTCACTGGAGTTTGATTGTCATTTG
TCACCCTGCTGAAGTCATGACATGCTACAGAGATGAAGAAACTAAGGGATCTCCCAAAGAAGCTTGCATC
TTGCACATGGATTCCCGAAAAGGAATTCATCAAGATCTCCACAATGTTTTCCAAAGTTATCTATGTGAAG
AATGGAAAGAGAGGCACAACAATGTGAGGGATGATGTTTCTTCTATATTTTTAGATCTTCCATTCGTGCC
ACTTGAGCTGCCTCAGCAACAAAATGCATACGATTGTGGCATCTTTTTGCTCCACTATGTGGAACGTTTT
CTGGAACAAGCTCCAATCAACTTTAACCGTTCCCTGATAAGCAAGTTCAGTTATTGGTTCCCTCCACCAG
