>Addgene plasmid #193546 | pIM64 | depositor partial sequence | sequence record 374734 | pTwist+ENTR backbone
AACAAAACCCATCGTACGGCCAAGGAAGTCTCCAATAACTGTGATCCACCACAAGCGCCAGGGTTTTCCC
AGTCACGACGTTGTAAAACGACGGCCAGTCATGCATAATCCGCACGCATCTGGAATAAGGAAGTGCCATT
CCGCCTGACCTCAAATAATGATTTTATTTTGACTGATAGTGACCTGTTCGTTGCAACAGATTGATGAGCA
ATGCTTTTTTATAATGCCAACTTTGTACAAAAAAGCAGGCTNNNNNNNNNNNNNNNNNNNNNNNNNNNNN
NNNNNNNNNNNNNNNNNNNNNACCCAGCTTTCTTGTACAAAGTTGGCATTATAAGAAAGCATTGCTTATC
AATTTGTTGCAACGAACAGGTCACTATCAGTCAAAATAAAATCATTATTTGAGGCTAGGTGGAGGCTCAG
TGATGATAAGTCTGCGATGGTGGATGCATGTGTCATGGTCATAGCTGTTTCCTGTGTGAAATTGTTATCC
GCTCAGAGGGCACAATCCTATTCCGCGCTATCCGACAATCTCCAAGACATTAGGTGGAGTTCAGTTCGGC
GTATGGCATATGTCGCTGGAAAGAACATGTGAGCAAAAGGCCAGCAAAAGGCCAGGAACCGTAAAAAGGC
CGCGTTGCTGGCGTTTTTCCATAGGCTCCGCCCCCCTGACGAGCATCACAAAAATCGACGCTCAAGTCAG
AGGTGGCGAAACCCGACAGGACTATAAAGATACCAGGCGTTTCCCCCTGGAAGCTCCCTCGTGCGCTCTC
CTGTTCCGACCCTGCCGCTTACCGGATACCTGTCCGCCTTTCTCCCTTCGGGAAGCGTGGCGCTTTCTCA
TAGCTCACGCTGTAGGTATCTCAGTTCGGTGTAGGTCGTTCGCTCCAAGCTGGGCTGTGTGCACGAACCC
CCCGTTCAGCCCGACCGCTGCGCCTTATCCGGTAACTATCGTCTTGAGTCCAACCCGGTAAGACACGACT
TATCGCCACTGGCAGCAGCCACTGGTAACAGGATTAGCAGAGCGAGGTATGTAGGCGGTGCTACAGAGTT
CTTGAAGTGGTGGCCTAACTACGGCTACACTAGAAGAACAGTATTTGGTATCTGCGCTCTGCTGAAGCCA
GTTACCTTCGGAAAAAGAGTTGGTAGCTCTTGATCCGGCAAACAAACCACCGCTGGTAGCGGTGGTTTTT
TTGTTTGCAAGCAGCAGATTACGCGCAGAAAAAAAGGATCTCAAGAAGATCCTTTGATCTTTTCTACGGG
GTCTGACGCTCTATTCAACAAAGCCGCCGTCCCGTCAAGTCAGCGTAAATGGGTAGGGGGCTTCAAATCG
TCCGCTCTGCCAGTGTTACAACCAATTAACAAATTCTGATTAGAAAAACTCATCGAGCATCAAATGAAAC
TGCAATTTATTCATATCAGGATTATCAATACCATATTTTTGAAAAAGCCGTTTCTGTAATGAAGGAGAAA
ACTCACCGAGGCAGTTCCATAGGATGGCAAGATCCTGGTATCGGTCTGCGATTCCGACTCGTCCAACATC
AATACAACCTATTAATTTCCCCTCGTCAAAAATAAGGTTATCAAGTGAGAAATCACCATGAGTGACGACT
GAATCCGGTGAGAATGGCAAAAGCTTATGCATTTCTTTCCAGACTTGTTCAACAGGCCAGCCATTACGCT
CGTCATCAAAATCACTCGCATCAACCAAACCGTTATTCATTCGTGATTGCGCCTGAGCGAGACGAAATAC
GCGATCGCTGTTAAAAGGACAATTACAAACAGGAATCGAATGCAACCGGCGCAGGAACACTGCCAGCGCA
TCAACAATATTTTCACCTGAATCAGGATATTCTTCTAATACCTGGAATGCTGTTTTCCCGGGGATCGCAG
TGGTGAGTAACCATGCATCATCAGGAGTACGGATAAAATGCTTGATGGTCGGAAGAGGCATAAATTCCGT
CAGCCAGTTTAGTCTGACCATCTCATCTGTAACATCATTGGCAACGCTACCTTTGCCATGTTTCAGAAAC
AACTCTGGCGCATCGGGCTTCCCATACAATCGATAGATTGTCGCACCTGATTGCCCGACATTATCGCGAG
CCCATTTATACCCATATAAATCAGCATCCATGTTGGAATTTAATCGCGGCCTCGAGCAAGACGTTTCCCG
TTGAATATGGCTCATAACACCCCTTGTATTACTGTTTATGTAAGCAGACAGTTTTATTGTTCATGATGAT
ATATTTTTATCTTGTGCAATGTAACATCAGAGATTTTGAGACACAACGTGGCTTTCCCCCGCCGCTCTAG
AACTAGTGGATCCAAATAAAACGAAAGGCTCAGTCGAAAGACTGGGCCTTTCGTTTTATCTGTTGTTTGT
CGCATTATACGAGACGTCCAGGTTGGGATACCTGA
